Addgene plasmid #45383: TRS6E1b-luc(-732/-721) WT
Depositing lab: Thomas Gelehrter. Depositing organization: University of Michigan. Publication: Smad4/DPC4 and Smad3 mediate transforming growth factor-beta (TGF-beta) signaling through direct binding to a novel TGF-beta-responsive element in the human plasminogen activator inhibitor-1 promoter. Song CZ, Siok TE, Gelehrter TD. J Biol Chem. 1998 Nov 6;273(45):29287-90. 10.1074/jbc.273.45.29287 PubMed 9792626.
Backbone
  Vector backbone: pGL2 Basic
  Backbone manufacturer: Promega
  Backbone size w/o insert (bp): 5600
  Modifications to backbone: E1bTATA inserted upstream of luciferase
  Vector type: Mammalian Expression, Luciferase
Growth in bacteria
  Bacterial resistance: Ampicillin, 100 μg/mL
  Growth temperature: 37°C
  Growth strain: DH5alpha
  Copy number: Unknown
Gene/Insert
  Gene/Insert name: 6 copies of hPAI-1 promoter -732/-721
  Species: H. sapiens (human)
  Insert size (bp): 72
  Tag / fusion protein: luciferase
  Cloning method: Restriction Enzyme; 5′ cloning site Xho1 (not destroyed); 3′ cloning site HindIII (not destroyed)
  Sequencing primers: 5′ TGTATCTTATGGTACTGTAACTG from Promega; 3′ CTTTATGTTTTTGGCGTCTTCCA from Promega
Terms and licenses: Academic/Nonprofit Terms; Industry Terms: Not Available to Industry
How to cite: TRS6E1b-luc(-732/-721) WT was a gift from Thomas Gelehrter (Addgene plasmid # 45383 ; http://n2t.net/addgene:45383 ; RRID:Addgene_45383)
