[The description below was written by a language model from this plasmid's Addgene catalogue record.]
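Description:
TRS6E1b-luc(-732/-721) WT is a mammalian luciferase reporter plasmid built on the Promega pGL2 Basic backbone (about 5.6 kb without insert), a promoterless firefly luciferase vector. It is propagated in E. coli under ampicillin selection. The record lists the copy number as unknown and includes no feature table, so details of the origin of replication and polyadenylation signals are not documented here.

The backbone was modified by placing the adenovirus E1b TATA box upstream of the luciferase gene, providing a minimal promoter that has little activity of its own. Upstream of this element, between retained XhoI and HindIII sites, lies a 72 bp insert made of six tandem copies of the 12 bp segment spanning positions -732 to -721 of the human plasminogen activator inhibitor-1 (PAI-1) promoter. According to the associated publication, this segment is a TGF-beta-responsive element that is directly bound by Smad3 and Smad4/DPC4. Multimerising it in front of a minimal TATA box isolates the element from the rest of the PAI-1 promoter, so luciferase output reflects transcriptional activation through this sequence alone.

The construct is suited to transient transfection assays in mammalian cells for measuring TGF-beta/Smad-dependent transcription, for example after TGF-beta treatment or co-expression of Smad proteins. The "WT" designation indicates that the element carries the wild-type sequence, which implies use alongside mutated versions as comparators, although the record does not describe those. The luciferase listed as a tag or fusion protein is the reporter gene driven by the insert, not a fusion to an expressed protein.
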