>Addgene plasmid #45383 | TRS6E1b-luc(-732/-721) WT | depositor partial sequence | sequence record 65481 | Insert sequence
AGACAAGGTTGTAGACAAGGTTGTAGACAAGGTTGTAGACAAGGTTGTAGACAAGGTTGTAGACAAGGTT
GT
