>Addgene plasmid #45383 | TRS6E1b-luc(-732/-721) WT | addgene partial sequence | sequence record 65482 | LucNrev 5'-CCTTATGCAGTTGCTCTCC-3'
CGGGCCTTTCTTTATGTTTTTGGCGTCTTCCATTTTACCAACAGTACCGGAATGCCAAGCTGGGGATCCA
TTATATACCCTCTAGAGTCGACCTGCAGGCATGCAAGCTTACAACCTTGTCTACAACCTTGTCTACAACC
TTGTCTACAACCTTGTCTACAACCTTGTCTACAACCTTGTCTCTCGAGCTAGCACGCGTAAGAGCTCGGT
ACCTCCCGGGTTATGTTAGCTCAGTTACAGTACCATAAGATACATTGATGAGTTTGGACAAACCACAACT
AGAATGCAGTGAAAAAAATGCTTTATTTGTGAAATTTGTGATGCTATTGCTTTATTTGTAACCATTATAA
GCTGCAATAAACAAGTTAACAACAACAATTGCATTCATTTTATGTTTCAGGTTCAGGGGGAGGTGTGGGA
GGTTTTTTAAAGCAAGTAAAACCTCCACGTACCTTAATATTACTTACTTATCATGGTAGCTTGGGCTGGC
GTAATAGCGAAGAGGCCCGCACCGATCGCCCTTCCCAACAGTTGCGCAGCCTGAATGGCGAATGGCAAAT
TGTAAGCGTTAATATTTTGTTAAAATTCGCGTTAAATTTTTGTTAAATCAGCTCATTTTTTAACCAATAG
GCCGAAATCGGCAAAATCCCTTATAAATCAAAAGAATAGACCGAGATAGGGT
[37 nt withheld, positions 683-719]
AAAGAACGTGGACTCCAACGTCAAAGG
[49 nt withheld, positions 747-795]
TAATCAAGTTTTT
